Addgene plasmid #194966: Cas12j-8-puro
Purpose: (Empty Backbone) The plasmid expresses human codon-optimized Cas12j-8 and puromycin resistence gene.
Depositing lab: Yongming Wang. Depositing organization: Fudan University. Publication: A highly specific CRISPR-Cas12j nuclease enables allele-specific genome editing. Wang Y, Qi T, Liu J, Yang Y, Wang Z, Wang Y, Wang T, Li M, Li M, Lu D, Chang ACY, Yang L, Gao S, Wang Y, Lan F. Sci Adv. 2023 Feb 10;9(6):eabo6405. doi: 10.1126/sciadv.abo6405. Epub 2023 Feb 10. PubMed 36763662.
Backbone
  Vector backbone: AAV2 ITR vector
  Vector type: Mammalian Expression, AAV
Growth in bacteria
  Bacterial resistance: Ampicillin, 100 μg/mL
  Growth temperature: 37°C
  Growth strain: NEB Stable
  Copy number: High Copy
Gene/Insert
  Cloning method: Gibson Cloning
Terms and licenses: Academic/Nonprofit Terms; Industry Terms: Not Available to Industry
How to cite: Cas12j-8-puro was a gift from Yongming Wang (Addgene plasmid # 194966 ; http://n2t.net/addgene:194966 ; RRID:Addgene_194966)
