[The description below was written by a language model from this plasmid's Addgene catalogue record and pLannotate feature annotations shown in this document.]
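Description:
Cas12j-8-puro is a 7.1 kb mammalian expression plasmid built on an AAV2 ITR vector backbone, catalogued as an empty backbone that expresses a human codon-optimized Cas12j-8 nuclease together with a puromycin resistance gene. It is propagated in E. coli as a high-copy plasmid through a ColE1/pUC-type origin and selected with ampicillin via the bla gene. An f1 phage origin is also present. The deposit specifies a recombination-deficient growth strain, a common choice for maintaining repeat-rich ITR sequences. One ITR is annotated in full and the other is detected only as short fragments.

Between the ITRs, the CMV enhancer and immediate-early promoter drive a long reading frame. The feature table leaves roughly 2.2 kb downstream of the promoter unannotated, which is where the Cas12j-8 coding sequence presumably lies, since the annotation tool did not recognise it. This region is followed by a bipartite nucleoplasmin nuclear localization signal, then puromycin N-acetyltransferase, HA epitope tag sequence and a bGH polyadenylation signal. How the nuclease and PuroR are linked, for example by a 2A peptide, is not stated in the record. Downstream, a human U6 RNA polymerase III promoter provides a guide RNA cassette. The adjacent element is labelled as an S. aureus Cas9 guide scaffold, which may be a carry-over from a parental vector or a placeholder rather than a Cas12j crRNA repeat, and the record does not clarify this.

The construct is intended for transfection of mammalian cells, with puromycin enrichment of cells expressing the nuclease. According to the associated publication, it was used to characterize Cas12j nucleases for highly specific, allele-specific genome editing.
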