Features (pLannotate 1.2.2; 20 found; start..end, strand, type, name):
     12..39      +  repeat_region  AAV2 ITR (fragment): inverted terminal repeat of adeno-associated virus serotype 2 inverted
     68..95      +  repeat_region  AAV2 ITR (fragment): inverted terminal repeat of adeno-associated virus serotype 2 inverted
    154..533     +  enhancer       CMV enhancer: human cytomegalovirus immediate early enhancer
    534..737     +  promoter       CMV promoter: human cytomegalovirus (CMV) immediate early promoter
   2961..3008    +  CDS            nucleoplasmin NLS: bipartite nuclear localization signal from nucleoplasmin
   3087..3684    +  CDS            PuroR (fragment): puromycin N-acetyltransferase; pac from Streptomyces; confers resistance to puromycin
   3684..3700    +  CDS            3xHA (fragment): three tandem HA epitope tags
   3711..3727    +  CDS            3xHA (fragment): three tandem HA epitope tags
   3738..3766    +  CDS            3xHA (fragment): three tandem HA epitope tags
   3798..3909    +  polyA_signal   bGH poly(A) signal: bovine growth hormone polyadenylation signal
   4012..4252    +  promoter       U6 promoter: RNA polymerase III promoter for human U6 snRNA
   4281..4356    +  misc_RNA       Sa gRNA scaffold: guide RNA scaffold for the Staphylococcus aureus CRISPR/Cas9 system
   4370..4510    +  repeat_region  AAV2 ITR: inverted terminal repeat of adeno-associated virus serotype 2 inverted
   4515..4566    -  misc_feature   bom (fragment): basis of mobility region from pBR322
   4585..5040    +  rep_origin     f1 ori (sequence partly withheld): f1 bacteriophage origin of replication; arrow indicates direction of (+) strand synthesis
   5041..5090    -  misc_feature   bom (fragment): basis of mobility region from pBR322
   5192..5227    -  CDS            rop (fragment): Rop protein, which maintains plasmids at low copy number; rop
   5322..5426    +  promoter       AmpR promoter: bla
   5427..6287    +  CDS            AmpR: β-lactamase; bla; confers resistance to ampicillin, carbenicillin, and related antibiotics
   6458..7046    +  rep_origin     ori: high-copy-number ColE1/pMB1/pBR322/pUC origin of replication
>Addgene plasmid #194966 | Cas12j-8-puro | addgene full sequence | sequence record 385821 | Addgene NGS Result
CCTGCAGGCAGCTGCGCGCTCGCTCGCTCACTGAGGCCGCCCGGGCGTCGGGCGACCTTTGGTCGCCCGG
CCTCAGTGAGCGAGCGAGCGCGCAGAGAGGGAGTGGCCAACTCCATCACTAGGGGTTCCTGCGGCCTCTA
GACTCGAGGCGTTGACATTGATTATTGACTAGTTATTAATAGTAATCAATTACGGGGTCATTAGTTCATA
GCCCATATATGGAGTTCCGCGTTACATAACTTACGGTAAATGGCCCGCCTGGCTGACCGCCCAACGACCC
CCGCCCATTGACGTCAATAATGACGTATGTTCCCATAGTAACGCCAATAGGGACTTTCCATTGACGTCAA
TGGGTGGAGTATTTACGGTAAACTGCCCACTTGGCAGTACATCAAGTGTATCATATGCCAAGTACGCCCC
CTATTGACGTCAATGACGGTAAATGGCCCGCCTGGCATTATGCCCAGTACATGACCTTATGGGACTTTCC
TACTTGGCAGTACATCTACGTATTAGTCATCGCTATTACCATGGTGATGCGGTTTTGGCAGTACATCAAT
GGGCGTGGATAGCGGTTTGACTCACGGGGATTTCCAAGTCTCCACCCCATTGACGTCAATGGGAGTTTGT
TTTGGCACCAAAATCAACGGGACTTTCCAAAATGTCGTAACAACTCCGCCCCATTGACGCAAATGGGCGG
TAGGCGTGTACGGTGGGAGGTCTATATAAGCAGAGCTCTCTGGCTAACTACCGGTGCCACCATGGCCCCA
AAGAAGAAGCGGAAGGTCGGTATCCACGGAGTCCCAGCAGCCATCAAGCCAACCGTCTCCCAGTTCCTGA
CACCTGGCTTTAAGCTGATCAGAAACCACAGCAGGACAGCCGGCCTGAAGCTGAAGAATGAGGGAGAAGA
AGCTTGTAAAAAATTCGTGCGGGAGAACGAGATCCCTAAAGACGAGTGCCCCAACTTCCAGGGCGGCCCT
GCCATCGCTAACATCATCGCCAAGAGCAGAGAATTTACCGAGTGGGAGATCTACCAGTCTAGCCTGGCTA
TTCAGGAGGTGATCTTCACCCTGCCTAAAGATAAGCTGCCTGAACCTATCCTGAAGGAAGAATGGAGAGC
CCAATGGCTGTCTGAGCACGGCCTGGACACCGTTCCTTACAAGGAGGCCGCCGGACTCAACCTGATCATC
AAGAACGCCGTGAATACCTACAAGGGCGTGCAGGTGAAGGTGGACAACAAGAACAAGAACAACCTGGCCA
AGATCAATAGAAAGAATGAGATCGCCAAGCTGAACGGAGAGCAGGAGATCAGCTTCGAGGAAATCAAGGC
CTTTGACGACAAGGGATACCTGCTGCAGAAGCCCAGCCCTAACAAGTCCATCTATTGCTACCAATCTGTG
TCCCCAAAGCCCTTCATCACCAGCAAATACCACAACGTGAACCTGCCAGAGGAGTACATCGGCTACTACA
GAAAGTCTAATGAACCCATCGTGTCTCCCTACCAGTTCGATAGACTGCGGATCCCCATCGGCGAGCCTGG
ATATGTGCCTAAGTGGCAGTACACCTTCCTGTCTAAGAAGGAAAACAAACGGAGAAAGCTTTCTAAAAGG
ATCAAGAATGTAAGCCCCATCCTGGGCATCATTTGTATCAAAAAGGACTGGTGCGTGTTCGACATGCGGG
GACTGCTGAGAACCAACCATTGGAAGAAGTACCACAAGCCTACAGATAGCATCAATGATCTGTTCGACTA
TTTTACAGGCGACCCCGTGATCGACACAAAGGCCAATGTGGTCAGATTCCGGTACAAGATGGAAAATGGC
ATCGTGAATTACAAACCCGTGCGCGAAAAAAAGGGCAAAGAGCTGCTGGAAAACATTTGCGATCAAAACG
GTAGCTGCAAGCTGGCTACAGTCGATGTGGGCCAGAACAACCCCGTGGCCATCGGCCTCTTCGAGCTGAA
GAAGGTGAACGGCGAGCTGACCAAGACACTGATCAGCAGACACCCAACCCCTATCGACTTCTGCAACAAG
ATCACCGCCTACCGGGAAAGATACGACAAGCTGGAAAGCTCTATTAAGCTGGACGCCATCAAGCAGCTGA
CCAGCGAGCAGAAAATCGAGGTGGACAACTACAACAACAACTTCACCCCTCAGAACACCAAGCAGATCGT
GTGCAGCAAGCTGAACATCAACCCCAACGACCTGCCTTGGGACAAGATGATCAGCGGCACACACTTCATC
TCTGAAAAGGCACAGGTGAGCAACAAGTCTGAGATCTACTTCACCTCCACCGACAAGGGCAAGACAAAGG
ACGTGATGAAGAGCGACTACAAGTGGTTTCAAGACTACAAGCCTAAGCTGTCTAAGGAAGTGCGAGACGC
CCTGTCAGATATCGAGTGGCGGCTGAGAAGAGAGAGCCTGGAATTCAACAAACTGAGCAAAAGCAGAGAG
CAGGACGCCAGACAGCTGGCCAACTGGATCAGCAGCATGTGCGATGTGATCGGCATCGAGAACCTGGTGA
AAAAGAACAACTTCTTCGGCGGCAGCGGCAAACGGGAACCTGGCTGGGATAATTTCTACAAGCCTAAGAA
GGAAAACCGGTGGTGGATCAACGCCATCCACAAGGCTCTGACTGAACTGTCCCAGAACAAGGGCAAGAGA
GTGATCTTACTGCCTGCTATGCGGACCAGCATCACCTGTCCTAAGTGTAAATACTGTGATAGCAAGAACA
GAAACGGCGAGAAGTTCAACTGCCTGAAGTGCGGCATCGAGCTGAACGCCGACATTGATGTTGCTACAGA
GAATCTGGCCACCGTGGCCATTACCGCGCAGTCCATGCCTAAGCCCACCTGCGAGAGAAGCGGCGATGCC
AAGAAACCGGTCCGCGCCAGAAAGGCCAAAGCCCCTGAGTTTCACGACAAGCTCGCTCCTAGCTACACAG
TCGTGCTGAGAGAGGCCGTGAAAAGGCCGGCGGCCACGAAAAAGGCCGGCCAGGCAAAAAAGAAAAAGGG
ATCCGCTAGCGGCAGCGGCGCCACCAACTTCAGCCTGCTGAAGCAGGCCGGCGACGTGGAGGAGAACCCC
GGCCCCATGACCGAGTACAAGCCCACGGTGCGCCTCGCCACCCGCGACGACGTCCCCAGGGCCGTACGCA
CCCTCGCCGCCGCGTTCGCCGACTACCCCGCCACGCGCCACACCGTCGATCCGGACCGCCACATCGAGCG
GGTCACCGAGCTGCAAGAACTCTTCCTCACGCGCGTCGGGCTCGACATCGGCAAGGTGTGGGTCGCGGAC
GACGGCGCCGCGGTGGCGGTCTGGACCACGCCGGAGAGCGTCGAAGCGGGGGCGGTGTTCGCCGAGATCG
GCCCGCGCATGGCCGAGTTGAGCGGTTCCCGGCTGGCCGCGCAGCAACAGATGGAAGGCCTCCTGGCGCC
GCACCGGCCCAAGGAGCCCGCGTGGTTCCTGGCCACCGTCGGAGTCTCGCCCGACCACCAGGGCAAGGGT
CTGGGCAGCGCCGTCGTGCTCCCCGGAGTGGAGGCGGCCGAGCGCGCCGGGGTGCCCGCCTTCCTGGAAA
CCTCCGCGCCCCGCAACCTCCCCTTCTACGAGCGGCTCGGCTTCACCGTCACCGCCGACGTCGAGGTGCC
CGAAGGACCGCGCACCTGGTGCATGACCCGCAAGCCCGGTGCCTACCCATACGATGTTCCAGATTACGCT
TACCCATACGATGTTCCAGATTACGCTTACCCATACGATGTTCCAGATTACGCTTAAGAATTCCTAGAGC
TCGCTGATCAGCCTCGACTGTGCCTTCTAGTTGCCAGCCATCTGTTGTTTGCCCCTCCCCCGTGCCTTCC
TTGACCCTGGAAGGTGCCACTCCCACTGTCCTTTCCTAATAAAATGAGGAAATTGCATCGCATTGTCTGA
GTAGGTGTCATTCTATTCTGGGGGGTGGGGTGGGGCAGGACAGCAAGGGGGAGGATTGGGAAGAGAATAG
CAGGCATGCTGGGGAGGTACCGAGGGCCTATTTCCCATGATTCCTTCATATTTGCATATACGATACAAGG
CTGTTAGAGAGATAATTGGAATTAATTTGACTGTAAACACAAAGATATTAGTACAAAATACGTGACGTAG
AAAGTAATAATTTCTTGGGTAGTTTGCAGTTTTAAAATTATGTTTTAAAATGGACTATCATATGCTTACC
GTAACTTGAAAGTATTTCGATTTCTTGGCTTTATATATCTTGTGGAAAGGACGAAACACCGGAGACCACG
GCAGGTCTCAGTTTTAGTACTCTGGAAACAGAATCTACTAAAACAAGGCAAAATGCCGTGTTTATCTCGT
CAACTTGTTGGCGAGATTTTTGCGGCCGCAGGAACCCCTAGTGATGGAGTTGGCCACTCCCTCTCTGCGC
GCTCGCTCGCTCACTGAGGCCGGGCGACCAAAGGTCGCCCGACGCCCGGGCTTTGCCCGGGCGGCCTCAG
TGAGCGAGCGAGCGCGCAGCTGCCTGCAGGGGCGCCTGATGCGGTATTTTCTCCTTACGCATCTGTGCGG
TATTTCACACCGCATA
[95 nt withheld, positions 4567-4661]
T
[46 nt withheld, positions 4663-4708]
C
[141 nt withheld, positions 4710-4850]
CCTTTGACGTTGGAGTCCACGTTCTTT
[37 nt withheld, positions 4878-4914]
ACTCTATCTCGGGCTATTCTTTTGATTTATAAGGGATTTTGCCGATTTCGGTCTATTGGTTAAAAAATGA
GCTGATTTAACAAAAATTTAACGCGAATTTTAACAAAATATTAACGTTTACAATTTTATGGTGCACTCTC
AGTACAATCTGCTCTGATGCCGCATAGTTAAGCCAGCCCCGACACCCGCCAACACCCGCTGACGCGCCCT
GACGGGCTTGTCTGCTCCCGGCATCCGCTTACAGACAAGCTGTGACCGTCTCCGGGAGCTGCATGTGTCA
GAGGTTTTCACCGTCATCACCGAAACGCGCGAGACGAAAGGGCCTCGTGATACGCCTATTTTTATAGGTT
AATGTCATGATAATAATGGTTTCTTAGACGTCAGGTGGCACTTTTCGGGGAAATGTGCGCGGAACCCCTA
TTTGTTTATTTTTCTAAATACATTCAAATATGTATCCGCTCATGAGACAATAACCCTGATAAATGCTTCA
ATAATATTGAAAAAGGAAGAGTATGAGTATTCAACATTTCCGTGTCGCCCTTATTCCCTTTTTTGCGGCA
TTTTGCCTTCCTGTTTTTGCTCACCCAGAAACGCTGGTGAAAGTAAAAGATGCTGAAGATCAGTTGGGTG
CACGAGTGGGTTACATCGAACTGGATCTCAACAGCGGTAAGATCCTTGAGAGTTTTCGCCCCGAAGAACG
TTTTCCAATGATGAGCACTTTTAAAGTTCTGCTATGTGGCGCGGTATTATCCCGTATTGACGCCGGGCAA
GAGCAACTCGGTCGCCGCATACACTATTCTCAGAATGACTTGGTTGAGTACTCACCAGTCACAGAAAAGC
ATCTTACGGATGGCATGACAGTAAGAGAATTATGCAGTGCTGCCATAACCATGAGTGATAACACTGCGGC
CAACTTACTTCTGACAACGATCGGAGGACCGAAGGAGCTAACCGCTTTTTTGCACAACATGGGGGATCAT
GTAACTCGCCTTGATCGTTGGGAACCGGAGCTGAATGAAGCCATACCAAACGACGAGCGTGACACCACGA
TGCCTGTAGCAATGGCAACAACGTTGCGCAAACTATTAACTGGCGAACTACTTACTCTAGCTTCCCGGCA
ACAATTAATAGACTGGATGGAGGCGGATAAAGTTGCAGGACCACTTCTGCGCTCGGCCCTTCCGGCTGGC
TGGTTTATTGCTGATAAATCTGGAGCCGGTGAGCGTGGAAGCCGCGGTATCATTGCAGCACTGGGGCCAG
ATGGTAAGCCCTCCCGTATCGTAGTTATCTACACGACGGGGAGTCAGGCAACTATGGATGAACGAAATAG
ACAGATCGCTGAGATAGGTGCCTCACTGATTAAGCATTGGTAACTGTCAGACCAAGTTTACTCATATATA
CTTTAGATTGATTTAAAACTTCATTTTTAATTTAAAAGGATCTAGGTGAAGATCCTTTTTGATAATCTCA
TGACCAAAATCCCTTAACGTGAGTTTTCGTTCCACTGAGCGTCAGACCCCGTAGAAAAGATCAAAGGATC
TTCTTGAGATCCTTTTTTTCTGCGCGTAATCTGCTGCTTGCAAACAAAAAAACCACCGCTACCAGCGGTG
GTTTGTTTGCCGGATCAAGAGCTACCAACTCTTTTTCCGAAGGTAACTGGCTTCAGCAGAGCGCAGATAC
CAAATACTGTTCTTCTAGTGTAGCCGTAGTTAGGCCACCACTTCAAGAACTCTGTAGCACCGCCTACATA
CCTCGCTCTGCTAATCCTGTTACCAGTGGCTGCTGCCAGTGGCGATAAGTCGTGTCTTACCGGGTTGGAC
TCAAGACGATAGTTACCGGATAAGGCGCAGCGGTCGGGCTGAACGGGGGGTTCGTGCACACAGCCCAGCT
TGGAGCGAACGACCTACACCGAACTGAGATACCTACAGCGTGAGCTATGAGAAAGCGCCACGCTTCCCGA
AGGGAGAAAGGCGGACAGGTATCCGGTAAGCGGCAGGGTCGGAACAGGAGAGCGCACGAGGGAGCTTCCA
GGGGGAAACGCCTGGTATCTTTATAGTCCTGTCGGGTTTCGCCACCTCTGACTTGAGCGTCGATTTTTGT
GATGCTCGTCAGGGGGGCGGAGCCTATGGAAAAACGCCAGCAACGCGGCCTTTTTACGGTTCCTGGCCTT
TTGCTGGCCTTTTGCTCACATGT
